LOCUS       Exported 11545 bp ds-DNA circular SYN 01-FEB-2021
DEFINITION  synthetic circular DNA
ACCESSION   .
VERSION     .
KEYWORDS    .
SOURCE      synthetic DNA construct
  ORGANISM  synthetic DNA construct
REFERENCE   1 (bases 1 to 11545)
  AUTHORS   Trial User
  TITLE     Direct Submission
  JOURNAL   Exported Monday, Feb 1, 2021 from SnapGene 5.2.4
            https://www.snapgene.com
FEATURES             Location/Qualifiers
     source          1..11545
                     /organism="synthetic DNA construct"
                     /mol_type="other DNA"
     primer_bind     190..206
                     /label=M13 fwd
                     /note="common sequencing primer, one of multiple similar
                     variants"
     misc_feature    227..418
                     /label=tRNA promoter
     misc_feature    285..292
                     /label=TATA
                     /note="TATA"
     misc_feature    322..418
                     /label=tRNA Ser
                     /note="tRNA Ser (sup3-e WT)"
     misc_feature    419..488
                     /label=HDV
                     /note="HDV + 3nt linker"
     misc_feature    485..488
                     /label=overhang
     misc_feature    490..495
                     /label=BsaI site
     promoter        496..625
                     /label=BBa_J72163 GlpT Promoter
     RBS             626..661
                     /label=sfGFP Ribosome Binding Site
     CDS             662..1378
                     /label=sfGFP
     terminator      1379..1507
                     /label=BBa_B0015 Terminator
     misc_feature    1508..1513
                     /label=BsaI site
     misc_RNA        1515..1594
                     /label=sgRNA -
     part            2
                     /label=sgRNA
     misc_feature    1515..1518
                     /label=overhang
     misc_feature    1600..1619
                     /label=sup terminator
     primer_bind     complement(1640..1656)
                     /label=M13 rev
                     /note="common sequencing primer, one of multiple similar
                     variants"
     protein_bind    1664..1680
                     /label=lac operator
                     /bound_moiety="lac repressor encoded by lacI"
                     /note="The lac repressor binds to the lac operator to
                     inhibit transcription in E. coli. This inhibition can be
                     relieved by adding lactose or
                     isopropyl-beta-D-thiogalactopyranoside (IPTG)."
     promoter        complement(1688..1718)
                     /label=lac promoter
                     /note="promoter for the E. coli lac operon"
     protein_bind    1733..1754
                     /label=CAP binding site
                     /bound_moiety="E. coli catabolite activator protein"
                     /note="CAP binding activates transcription in the presence
                     of cAMP."
     rep_origin      complement(2042..2630)
                     /direction=LEFT
                     /label=ori
                     /note="high-copy-number ColE1/pMB1/pBR322/pUC origin of
                     replication"
     CDS             complement(2801..3661)
                     /codon_start=1
                     /gene="bla"
                     /product="beta-lactamase"
                     /label=AmpR
                     /note="confers resistance to ampicillin, carbenicillin, and
                     related antibiotics"
                     /translation="MSIQHFRVALIPFFAAFCLPVFAHPETLVKVKDAEDQLGARVGYI
                     ELDLNSGKILESFRPEERFPMMSTFKVLLCGAVLSRIDAGQEQLGRRIHYSQNDLVEYS
                     PVTEKHLTDGMTVRELCSAAITMSDNTAANLLLTTIGGPKELTAFLHNMGDHVTRLDRW
                     EPELNEAIPNDERDTTMPVAMATTLRKLLTGELLTLASRQQLIDWMEADKVAGPLLRSA
                     LPAGWFIADKSGAGERGSRGIIAALGPDGKPSRIVVIYTTGSQATMDERNRQIAEIGAS
                     LIKHW"
     promoter        complement(3662..3766)
                     /gene="bla"
                     /label=AmpR promoter
     promoter        3795..4536
                     /label=adh1 promoter
                     /note="promoter for the Schizosaccharomyces pombe adh1 gene
                     encoding alcohol dehydrogenase"
     misc_feature    4483..4490
                     /label=TAAATATA in adh15
     misc_feature    4556
                     /label=start
     CDS             4557..8696
                     /codon_start=1
                     /label=pombe_cas9_complete
                     /translation="MDKKYSIGLDIGTNSVGWAVITDEYKVPSKKFKVLGNTDRHSIKK
                     NLIGALLFDSGETAEATRLKRTARRRYTRRKNRICYLQEIFSNEMAKVDDSFFHRLEES
                     FLVEEDKKHERHPIFGNIVDEVAYHEKYPTIYHLRKKLVDSTDKADLRLIYLALAHMIK
                     FRGHFLIEGDLNPDNSDVDKLFIQLVQTYNQLFEENPINASGVDAKAILSARLSKSRRL
                     ENLIAQLPGEKKNGLFGNLIALSLGLTPNFKSNFDLAEDAKLQLSKDTYDDDLDNLLAQ
                     IGDQYADLFLAAKNLSDAILLSDILRVNTEITKAPLSASMIKRYDEHHQDLTLLKALVR
                     QQLPEKYKEIFFDQSKNGYAGYIDGGASQEEFYKFIKPILEKMDGTEELLVKLNREDLL
                     RKQRTFDNGSIPHQIHLGELHAILRRQEDFYPFLKDNREKIEKILTFRIPYYVGPLARG
                     NSRFAWMTRKSEETITPWNFEEVVDKGASAQSFIERMTNFDKNLPNEKVLPKHSLLYEY
                     FTVYNELTKVKYVTEGMRKPAFLSGEQKKAIVDLLFKTNRKVTVKQLKEDYFKKIECFD
                     SVEISGVEDRFNASLGTYHDLLKIIKDKDFLDNEENEDILEDIVLTLTLFEDREMIEER
                     LKTYAHLFDDKVMKQLKRRRYTGWGRLSRKLINGIRDKQSGKTILDFLKSDGFANRNFM
                     QLIHDDSLTFKEDIQKAQVSGQGDSLHEHIANLAGSPAIKKGILQTVKVVDELVKVMGR
                     HKPENIVIEMARENQTTQKGQKNSRERMKRIEEGIKELGSQILKEHPVENTQLQNEKLY
                     LYYLQNGRDMYVDQELDINRLSDYDVDHIVPQSFLKDDSIDNKVLTRSDKNRGKSDNVP
                     SEEVVKKMKNYWRQLLNAKLITQRKFDNLTKAERGGLSELDKAGFIKRQLVETRQITKH
                     VAQILDSRMNTKYDENDKLIREVKVITLKSKLVSDFRKDFQFYKVREINNYHHAHDAYL
                     NAVVGTALIKKYPKLESEFVYGDYKVYDVRKMIAKSEQEIGKATAKYFFYSNIMNFFKT
                     EITLANGEIRKRPLIETNGETGEIVWDKGRDFATVRKVLSMPQVNIVKKTEVQTGGFSK
                     ESILPKRNSDKLIARKKDWDPKKYGGFDSPTVAYSVLVVAKVEKGKSKKLKSVKELLGI
                     TIMERSSFEKNPIDFLEAKGYKEVKKDLIIKLPKYSLFELENGRKRMLASAGELQKGNE
                     LALPSKYVNFLYLASHYEKLKGSPEDNEQKQLFVEQHKHYLDEIIEQISEFSKRVILAD
                     ANLDKVLSAYNKHRDKPIREQAENIIHLFTLTNLGAPAAFKYFDTTIDRKRYTSTKEVL
                     DATLIHQSITGLYETRIDLSQLGGDSRADPKKKRKV"
     misc_feature    8673..8693
                     /label=SV40_NLS
     misc_feature    8697
                     /label=end
     terminator      8715..8958
                     /gene="S. cerevisiae CYC1"
                     /label=CYC1 terminator
                     /note="transcription terminator for CYC1"
     rep_origin      9571..10352
                     /label=ars1
                     /note="Schizosaccharomyces pombe autonomously replicating
                     sequence ars1"
     gene            10426..11545
                     /label=natMX6
                     /note="yeast selectable marker conferring nourseothricin
                     resistance"
     promoter        10426..10769
                     /label=TEF promoter
                     /note="Ashbya gossypii TEF promoter"
     CDS             10770..11342
                     /codon_start=1
                     /gene="Streptomyces noursei nat1"
                     /product="nourseothricin acetyltransferase"
                     /label=NrsR
                     /note="confers resistance to nourseothricin"
                     /translation="MGTTLDDTAYRYRTSVPGDAEAIEALDGSFTTDTVFRVTATGDGF
                     TLREVPVDPPLTKVFPDDESDDESDDGEDGDPDSRTFVAYGDDGDLAGFVVVSYSGWNR
                     RLTVEDIEVAPEHRGHGVGRALMGLATEFARERGAGHLWLEVTNVNAPAIHAYRRMGFT
                     LCGLDTALYDGTASDGEQALYMSMPCP"
     terminator      11348..11545
                     /label=TEF terminator
                     /note="Ashbya gossypii TEF terminator"
ORIGIN
        1 ggtgtgaaat accgcacaga tgcgtaagga gaaaataccg catcaggcgc cattcgccat
       61 tcaggctgcg caactgttgg gaagggcgat cggtgcgggc ctcttcgcta ttacgccagc
      121 tggcgaaagg gggatgtgct gcaaggcgat taagttgggt aacgccaggg ttttcccagt
      181 cacgacgttg taaaacgacg gccagtgttg taaaacgacg gccagtacca tttgagcatt
      241 ggaaacttcc tatcaaaaat tacatagaaa tttttgattt tggctatata aattacattt
      301 catgataaat gtacagctaa agtcactatg tccgagtggt taaggagtta gacttcaatc
      361 ctgtattcta gtcatctaat gggctttgcc cgcgcaggtt caaatcctgc tggtgacgga
      421 tggccggcat ggtcccagcc tcctcgctgg cgccggctgg gcaacacctt cgggtggcga
      481 atgggactag agaccgaaag tgaaacgtga tttcatgcgt cattttgaac attttgtaaa
      541 tcttatttaa taatgtgtgc ggcaattcac atttaattta tgaatgtttt cttaacatcg
      601 cggcaactca agaaacggca ggttcggatc ttagctacta gagaaagagg agaaatacta
      661 gatgcgtaaa ggcgaagagc tgttcactgg tgtcgtccct attctggtgg aactggatgg
      721 tgatgtcaac ggtcataagt tttccgtgcg tggcgagggt gaaggtgacg caactaatgg
      781 taaactgacg ctgaagttca tctgtactac tggtaaactg ccggttcctt ggccgactct
      841 ggtaacgacg ctgacttatg gtgttcagtg ctttgctcgt tatccggacc atatgaagca
      901 gcatgacttc ttcaagtccg ccatgccgga aggctatgtg caggaacgca cgatttcctt
      961 taaggatgac ggcacgtaca aaacgcgtgc ggaagtgaaa tttgaaggcg ataccctggt
     1021 aaaccgcatt gagctgaaag gcattgactt taaagaggac ggcaatatcc tgggccataa
     1081 gctggaatac aattttaaca gccacaatgt ttacatcacc gccgataaac aaaaaaatgg
     1141 cattaaagcg aattttaaaa ttcgccacaa cgtggaggat ggcagcgtgc agctggctga
     1201 tcactaccag caaaacactc caatcggtga tggtcctgtt ctgctgccag acaatcacta
     1261 tctgagcacg caaagcgttc tgtctaaaga tccgaacgag aaacgcgatc atatggttct
     1321 gctggagttc gtaaccgcag cgggcatcac gcatggtatg gatgaactgt acaaatgacc
     1381 aggcatcaaa taaaacgaaa ggctcagtcg aaagactggg cctttcgttt tatctgttgt
     1441 ttgtcggtga acgctctcta ctagagtcac actggctcac cttcgggtgg gcctttctgc
     1501 gtttataggt ctcagtttta gagctagaaa tagcaagtta aaataaggct agtccgttat
     1561 caacttgaaa aagtggcacc gagtcggtgc tttttcattt ttttttgttt tttatgtctg
     1621 tcatagctgt ttcctgtgtg tcatagctgt ttcctgtgtg aaattgttat ccgctcacaa
     1681 ttccacacaa catacgagcc ggaagcataa agtgtaaagc ctggggtgcc taatgagtga
     1741 gctaactcac attaattgcg ttgcgctcac tgcccgcttt ccagtcggga aacctgtcgt
     1801 gccagctgca ttaatgaatc ggccaacgcg cggggagagg cggtttgcgt attgggcgct
     1861 cttccgcttc ctcgctcact gactcgctgc gctcggtcgt tcggctgcgg cgagcggtat
     1921 cagctcactc aaaggcggta atacggttat ccacagaatc aggggataac gcaggaaaga
     1981 acatgtgagc aaaaggccag caaaaggcca ggaaccgtaa aaaggccgcg ttgctggcgt
     2041 ttttccatag gctccgcccc cctgacgagc atcacaaaaa tcgacgctca agtcagaggt
     2101 ggcgaaaccc gacaggacta taaagatacc aggcgtttcc ccctggaagc tccctcgtgc
     2161 gctctcctgt tccgaccctg ccgcttaccg gatacctgtc cgcctttctc ccttcgggaa
     2221 gcgtggcgct ttctcatagc tcacgctgta ggtatctcag ttcggtgtag gtcgttcgct
     2281 ccaagctggg ctgtgtgcac gaaccccccg ttcagcccga ccgctgcgcc ttatccggta
     2341 actatcgtct tgagtccaac ccggtaagac acgacttatc gccactggca gcagccactg
     2401 gtaacaggat tagcagagcg aggtatgtag gcggtgctac agagttcttg aagtggtggc
     2461 ctaactacgg ctacactaga agaacagtat ttggtatctg cgctctgctg aagccagtta
     2521 ccttcggaaa aagagttggt agctcttgat ccggcaaaca aaccaccgct ggtagcggtg
     2581 gtttttttgt ttgcaagcag cagattacgc gcagaaaaaa aggatctcaa gaagatcctt
     2641 tgatcttttc tacggggtct gacgctcagt ggaacgaaaa ctcacgttaa gggattttgg
     2701 tcatgagatt atcaaaaagg atcttcacct agatcctttt aaattaaaaa tgaagtttta
     2761 aatcaatcta aagtatatat gagtaaactt ggtctgacag ttaccaatgc ttaatcagtg
     2821 aggcacctat ctcagcgatc tgtctatttc gttcatccat agttgcctga ctccccgtcg
     2881 tgtagataac tacgatacgg gagggcttac catctggccc cagtgctgca atgataccgc
     2941 gagaaccacg ctcaccggct ccagatttat cagcaataaa ccagccagcc ggaagggccg
     3001 agcgcagaag tggtcctgca actttatccg cctccatcca gtctattaat tgttgccggg
     3061 aagctagagt aagtagttcg ccagttaata gtttgcgcaa cgttgttgcc attgctacag
     3121 gcatcgtggt gtcacgctcg tcgtttggta tggcttcatt cagctccggt tcccaacgat
     3181 caaggcgagt tacatgatcc cccatgttgt gcaaaaaagc ggttagctcc ttcggtcctc
     3241 cgatcgttgt cagaagtaag ttggccgcag tgttatcact catggttatg gcagcactgc
     3301 ataattctct tactgtcatg ccatccgtaa gatgcttttc tgtgactggt gagtactcaa
     3361 ccaagtcatt ctgagaatag tgtatgcggc gaccgagttg ctcttgcccg gcgtcaatac
     3421 gggataatac cgcgccacat agcagaactt taaaagtgct catcattgga aaacgttctt
     3481 cggggcgaaa actctcaagg atcttaccgc tgttgagatc cagttcgatg taacccactc
     3541 gtgcacccaa ctgatcttca gcatctttta ctttcaccag cgtttctggg tgagcaaaaa
     3601 caggaaggca aaatgccgca aaaaagggaa taagggcgac acggaaatgt tgaatactca
     3661 tactcttcct ttttcaatat tattgaagca tttatcaggg ttattgtctc atgagcggat
     3721 acatatttga atgtatttag aaaaataaac aaataggggt tccgcgcaca tttccccgaa
     3781 aagtgccacc tgacgcccta caacaactaa gaaaatggct atcatgcgga agctggtgag
     3841 aagaacagca tcgggacaag ggaaggaaga acaaagacaa agaaaacaaa agaaagcaat
     3901 tgaaaacaaa acaaaacaat tttcattcct tctcttatca ttccttttct tttcttttct
     3961 ctcattcaac gcactccatc gtatccgtat tcctcttatt ttttctcttt ctctatatcc
     4021 atttctttct ctctaggtgt gtcctctctc tctcttcaat ttctctactc cgcattccaa
     4081 cgcatccttc ccccaacctc ccatttcctc cttacggccc gatagcgatc gtctttccct
     4141 cgctatcact cgctaccggc ccctcctctg caccgtaacc tcctacgtat ttaccatatc
     4201 ataaagtttt ttccgacgct tatcgctgac cccctgtcgc cctcctattg gcttccggat
     4261 tatcttcttg tccataaggt gatccatgct tcctgaagat tcccgaaatg tgtccacttt
     4321 ggcggggaat cattccatcc acttctttct ctctcgcttt cctcattcgg cgctcccctt
     4381 ccgcgtctca ttggtcttcc gctccgtttt tgctttgccg atgttacttg gggagaggtg
     4441 cgataatcct ttcgcaaaaa ctcggtttga cgcctcccat ggtataaata gtgggtggtg
     4501 gacaggtgcc ttcgcttttc tttaagcaag agaattgctg caggtcgact ctagagatgg
     4561 ataagaaata ctctattggc cttgatatcg gaactaacag tgtaggttgg gcagtcataa
     4621 cagatgaata caaagttcca tctaagaaat ttaaagtcct tggaaacact gaccgacata
     4681 gtataaaaaa gaatttaatc ggcgcattgc ttttcgactc tggtgaaacg gcagaagcca
     4741 cccgattgaa acgaacagca agacgtcgat atacgcgaag aaagaaccgt atttgctatc
     4801 ttcaggagat tttttctaat gaaatggcta aggtcgacga ctcctttttc cacagattgg
     4861 aggaaagttt ccttgtcgaa gaggacaaaa aacacgagcg tcaccctatc ttcggaaaca
     4921 ttgtagacga agtggcatat catgaaaagt atcctacgat ataccatttg cgtaaaaagt
     4981 tggtcgactc aacggacaag gcagatttgc gtttgatata cttggctctt gcccacatga
     5041 ttaaatttcg tggccatttc ttaattgaag gtgaccttaa cccagataac agtgatgtgg
     5101 acaagttgtt cattcaattg gttcagacct acaatcaatt atttgaggaa aacccaatca
     5161 atgcatctgg cgtagatgca aaggctattc tttccgcacg cctttcaaaa tcacgccgat
     5221 tagagaatct tatcgctcag ttacctggcg agaagaaaaa tggcttgttc ggtaatttga
     5281 tcgctttgag tttgggcctt acaccaaatt ttaagtccaa cttcgatctt gcagaagatg
     5341 ccaaattaca attaagtaag gatacgtacg acgatgattt ggacaattta cttgcacaaa
     5401 tcggtgacca atatgccgat cttttcttgg cagctaaaaa tttatcagac gcaattttat
     5461 tgtccgatat ccttcgtgtg aacaccgaaa ttaccaaggc cccacttagt gcttccatga
     5521 taaaacgcta tgatgagcat catcaggact taacattact taaagccttg gtgcgccaac
     5581 aattacccga aaagtacaaa gaaatattct tcgaccagtc caagaacggt tatgccggct
     5641 acatcgatgg tggtgcatca caggaggagt tctacaaatt cattaaacca atcttagaaa
     5701 aaatggatgg taccgaagag ttattggtaa agttaaatcg cgaagacttg cttcgcaaac
     5761 aacgaacatt cgacaacggc tccatccctc atcaaattca ccttggcgaa ttacatgcca
     5821 tcttacgcag acaagaagac ttttatccat tcttgaagga taaccgcgag aaaattgaga
     5881 agatccttac ctttagaatt ccatactacg taggcccttt ggctagaggc aactccagat
     5941 ttgcatggat gaccagaaaa tctgaggaaa ccatcacgcc ctggaacttc gaagaagtcg
     6001 tagataaggg cgcaagtgca cagtccttta ttgaaagaat gaccaatttt gataagaact
     6061 tacctaacga aaaggtctta ccaaagcata gtttacttta tgaatacttc acggtgtaca
     6121 acgaattaac aaaagtcaaa tacgttactg agggaatgag aaagcctgca ttcttgtccg
     6181 gagaacaaaa gaaggccata gttgaccttc ttttcaaaac gaatcgaaag gtcacggtaa
     6241 aacaacttaa ggaggattac tttaagaaga tagaatgctt tgatagtgtt gagatatcag
     6301 gtgttgaaga ccgattcaat gcatcattgg gaacgtacca cgaccttttg aagatcataa
     6361 aagataaaga ttttttagac aatgaggaga acgaagacat tttagaagac atcgttttga
     6421 cacttacgtt atttgaggac agagagatga tcgaggagcg tcttaaaacg tatgcacatt
     6481 tattcgacga caaagtgatg aaacaactta agcgcagaag atataccggt tggggaagac
     6541 tttctcgaaa gttgatcaac ggcatccgcg ataagcaaag tggaaaaacc attttggatt
     6601 tcttaaagtc tgatggcttt gctaatcgca acttcatgca attgattcat gacgattcat
     6661 taactttcaa ggaagacata cagaaggccc aagtttcagg tcagggagat agtttgcacg
     6721 agcacatcgc taatttagct ggttcccctg ctataaaaaa gggtatactt caaaccgtaa
     6781 aagtcgtaga tgagttggta aaagtcatgg gcagacataa accagaaaat atagtaattg
     6841 agatggcccg agaaaatcaa acgacgcaaa agggccaaaa aaactctaga gaaagaatga
     6901 agcgtatcga ggagggcata aaggagttgg gttctcagat attgaaggag caccccgttg
     6961 agaacactca gcttcagaat gagaagcttt atttatatta tttacaaaac ggtcgtgata
     7021 tgtatgtgga tcaggagttg gacataaaca gattgtcaga ttacgatgtg gatcatatcg
     7081 tcccccaatc attcttaaag gacgattcaa ttgacaacaa agttcttacg cgtagtgaca
     7141 agaacagagg caaatcagac aatgtaccta gtgaggaagt agtgaaaaag atgaagaact
     7201 attggagaca acttcttaat gctaagttaa taacgcagcg aaagtttgat aacttaacta
     7261 aagccgaacg tggcggactt tcagagttgg ataaagcagg ctttatcaaa cgtcaattgg
     7321 tagagactcg tcagatcact aagcatgtgg cccaaatact tgattcacgc atgaatacta
     7381 agtacgatga aaacgataaa ttgattcgtg aggttaaggt aatcacgttg aaatctaagc
     7441 ttgtttccga ctttcgtaag gattttcaat tctacaaggt tcgagagatt aataattacc
     7501 accatgcaca tgacgcatac ttgaacgcag tcgtaggtac agcattgatc aagaagtacc
     7561 caaaattaga gtcagaattt gtctacggtg actacaaagt atatgatgtc cgaaagatga
     7621 tagccaagtc tgagcaagag ataggaaagg ccacagctaa gtattttttt tactccaaca
     7681 ttatgaattt ctttaagaca gagattactt tagctaacgg tgaaatacga aaaagacccc
     7741 ttatcgaaac gaatggagag acaggtgaga ttgtttggga caaaggtcga gatttcgcca
     7801 ctgtgagaaa agtcttgagt atgccacagg tcaatattgt taagaaaaca gaagtacaga
     7861 ctggtggatt ttctaaagaa tccattttgc ccaagagaaa ttccgacaaa cttattgcac
     7921 gcaagaagga ttgggatccc aagaaatacg gcggtttcga cagtcccact gtagcatact
     7981 cagtgttggt cgtggctaag gtggaaaagg gtaagtctaa gaagcttaaa tctgtgaagg
     8041 aattgcttgg tatcacgatc atggagcgct catcttttga gaaaaatcct atagactttc
     8101 ttgaagctaa aggctataaa gaggtgaaaa aggaccttat aattaagtta ccaaagtact
     8161 ctcttttcga acttgagaac ggacgcaaga gaatgcttgc cagtgctgga gaattacaga
     8221 agggtaatga gttagcattg ccatcaaagt acgtaaactt cttatattta gcctcccact
     8281 atgagaaatt aaagggttca cccgaggaca atgaacaaaa gcaattattc gtagaacaac
     8341 ataaacacta tttggacgaa attatagagc aaatctctga attttccaaa agagtgattt
     8401 tagctgacgc aaatcttgat aaggttttat ctgcctataa caagcatcgc gacaaaccca
     8461 tcagagaaca agccgaaaat atcattcact tattcacact tacgaatctt ggagcccctg
     8521 ccgctttcaa gtattttgat actaccatag accgtaaacg ctatacgtct actaaggaag
     8581 tcttagacgc cactcttatt caccaaagta taaccggctt gtatgagaca agaattgatt
     8641 tgtctcaatt gggcggcgac agcagggctg accccaagaa gaagaggaag gtgtgatttt
     8701 ggacctcgag tcatgtaatt agttatgtca cgcttacatt cacgccctcc ccccacatcc
     8761 gctctaaccg aaaaggaagg agttagacaa cctgaagtct aggtccctat ttattttttt
     8821 atagttatgt tagtattaag aacgttattt atatttcaaa tttttctttt ttttctgtac
     8881 agacgcgtgt acgcatgtaa cattatactg aaaaccttgc ttgagaaggt tttgggacgc
     8941 tcgaaggctt taatttgcga tccccgtcta agaaaccatt attatcatga cattaaccta
     9001 taaaaatagg cgtatcacga ggccctttcg tctcgcgcgt ttcggtgatg acggtgaaaa
     9061 cctctgacac atgcagctcc cggagacggt cacagcttgt ctgtaagcgg atgccgggag
     9121 cagacaagcc cgtcagggcg cgtcagcggg tgttggcggg tgtcggggct ggcttaacta
     9181 tgcggcatca gagcagattg tactgagagt gcaccataat cgatggccaa ccttccaatt
     9241 cattaaatcg agtcctccat cagatgattt acaaggtttt gcatagaatc cctaagtaag
     9301 agaagttgtt agtgatttct tcaagtttac taaaatttac atacaaatgg atgatctctt
     9361 ctccattgtt tcctttcttc ttgcaaacgc gttttacaaa gagatgacat gctattttct
     9421 gattattttt ttctatagtt ttctattttg tacgtccttg ggagtccgaa atgtaaaatc
     9481 ggggtatggt tagtagcggc agcgttcatt atggtatata aaagataaaa agtaggggca
     9541 agcgagacag aatgggatac aagggcatcg tctataatta tagctaaaaa ttgtatttta
     9601 atttgtattt tttgtaattt tatttctcat tgttttactt aaaatgaatg cgaattagag
     9661 aaaacttcaa cgaaatgtca aaataagctc agcaaaatat acaattttag ggaaagcgat
     9721 cagcaactta ttctccgttg tagattcttt ttcttcataa attccaacaa tgtaactgcc
     9781 aattgatttt tctctagatg ctaataaatt gaaactaatg aatataataa cacaggtttt
     9841 gataaattgt aaactcttac tcaaaaaaag aatgttaaaa ctaatttaac ctttttataa
     9901 aggctcatgg cgttaaagag gatagtaaaa attctacaat tttttaattt aatgtcacaa
     9961 ttgtcttgcg aatataattc tattaatttt cgctaactgc tgttttagta ctattacttt
    10021 caatatgcct tatatgcaac tttaattcat gaagaatgca atatttttgc aatctttctt
    10081 gtactgagcg ctttttatca tttagtactc attatttaat ttttcagtaa agggcaataa
    10141 ataaatttgt agaagatgca atgtaatctc ctctatcctt ttgctcatat gtttatgagt
    10201 atacctagtc tagaaaggct tgtatttaaa atattattca ataaaaattc acaattttta
    10261 cgacatgtgc taccattcac ttaacttcct gattataaaa ttggttcgtt tatactaatt
    10321 acttaagtac ctttaactaa acaaaatgcc tatatatata ttaatttaca atgagtgtca
    10381 gataagtcac tatgtccgag tggttaagga gttagactcg ccatcgacat ggaggcccag
    10441 aataccctcc ttgacagtct tgacgtgcgc agctcagggg catgatgtga ctgtcgcccg
    10501 tacatttagc ccatacatcc ccatgtataa tcatttgcat ccatacattt tgatggccgc
    10561 acggcgcgaa gcaaaaatta cggctcctcg ctgcagacct gcgagcaggg aaacgctccc
    10621 ctcacagacg cgttgaattg tccccacgcc gcgcccctgt agagaaatat aaaaggttag
    10681 gatttgccac tgaggttctt ctttcatata cttcctttta aaatcttgct aggatacagt
    10741 tctcacatca catccgaaca taaacaacca tgggtaccac tcttgacgac acggcttacc
    10801 ggtaccgcac cagtgtcccg ggggacgccg aggccatcga ggcactggat gggtccttca
    10861 ccaccgacac cgtcttccgc gtcaccgcca ccggggacgg cttcaccctg cgggaggtgc
    10921 cggtggaccc gcccctgacc aaggtgttcc ccgacgacga atcggacgac gaatcggacg
    10981 acggggagga cggcgacccg gactcccgga cgttcgtcgc gtacggggac gacggcgacc
    11041 tggcgggctt cgtggtcgtc tcgtactccg gctggaaccg ccggctgacc gtcgaggaca
    11101 tcgaggtcgc cccggagcac cgggggcacg gggtcgggcg cgcgttgatg gggctcgcga
    11161 cggagttcgc ccgcgagcgg ggcgccgggc acctctggct ggaggtcacc aacgtcaacg
    11221 caccggcgat ccacgcgtac cggcggatgg ggttcaccct ctgcggcctg gacaccgccc
    11281 tgtacgacgg caccgcctcg gacggcgagc aggcgctcta catgagcatg ccctgcccct
    11341 aatcagtact gacaataaaa agattcttgt tttcaagaac ttgtcatttg tatagttttt
    11401 ttatattgta gttgttctat tttaatcaaa tgttagcgtg atttatattt tttttcgcct
    11461 cgacatcatc tgcccagatg cgaagttaag tgcgcagaaa gtaatatcat gcgtcaatcg
    11521 tatgtgaatg ctggtcgcta tactg
//
