>Addgene plasmid #166698 | pLSB-NAT | addgene full sequence | sequence record 329407 | Addgene NGS Result
GCCTAATGAGTGAGCTAACTCACATTAATTGCGTTGCGCTCACTGCCCGCTTTCCAGTCGGGAAACCTGT
CGTGCCAGCTGCATTAATGAATCGGCCAACGCGCGGGGAGAGGCGGTTTGCGTATTGGGCGCTCTTCCGC
TTCCTCGCTCACTGACTCGCTGCGCTCGGTCGTTCGGCTGCGGCGAGCGGTATCAGCTCACTCAAAGGCG
GTAATACGGTTATCCACAGAATCAGGGGATAACGCAGGAAAGAACATGTGAGCAAAAGGCCAGCAAAAGG
CCAGGAACCGTAAAAAGGCCGCGTTGCTGGCGTTTTTCCATAGGCTCCGCCCCCCTGACGAGCATCACAA
AAATCGACGCTCAAGTCAGAGGTGGCGAAACCCGACAGGACTATAAAGATACCAGGCGTTTCCCCCTGGA
AGCTCCCTCGTGCGCTCTCCTGTTCCGACCCTGCCGCTTACCGGATACCTGTCCGCCTTTCTCCCTTCGG
GAAGCGTGGCGCTTTCTCATAGCTCACGCTGTAGGTATCTCAGTTCGGTGTAGGTCGTTCGCTCCAAGCT
GGGCTGTGTGCACGAACCCCCCGTTCAGCCCGACCGCTGCGCCTTATCCGGTAACTATCGTCTTGAGTCC
AACCCGGTAAGACACGACTTATCGCCACTGGCAGCAGCCACTGGTAACAGGATTAGCAGAGCGAGGTATG
TAGGCGGTGCTACAGAGTTCTTGAAGTGGTGGCCTAACTACGGCTACACTAGAAGAACAGTATTTGGTAT
CTGCGCTCTGCTGAAGCCAGTTACCTTCGGAAAAAGAGTTGGTAGCTCTTGATCCGGCAAACAAACCACC
GCTGGTAGCGGTGGTTTTTTTGTTTGCAAGCAGCAGATTACGCGCAGAAAAAAAGGATCTCAAGAAGATC
CTTTGATCTTTTCTACGGGGTCTGACGCTCAGTGGAACGAAAACTCACGTTAAGGGATTTTGGTCATGAG
ATTATCAAAAAGGATCTTCACCTAGATCCTTTTAAATTAAAAATGAAGTTTTAAATCAATCTAAAGTATA
TATGAGTAAACTTGGTCTGACAGTTACCAATGCTTAATCAGTGAGGCACCTATCTCAGCGATCTGTCTAT
TTCGTTCATCCATAGTTGCCTGACTCCCCGTCGTGTAGATAACTACGATACGGGAGGGCTTACCATCTGG
CCCCAGTGCTGCAATGATACCGCGAGAACCACGCTCACCGGCTCCAGATTTATCAGCAATAAACCAGCCA
GCCGGAAGGGCCGAGCGCAGAAGTGGTCCTGCAACTTTATCCGCCTCCATCCAGTCTATTAATTGTTGCC
GGGAAGCTAGAGTAAGTAGTTCGCCAGTTAATAGTTTGCGCAACGTTGTTGCCATTGCTACAGGCATCGT
GGTGTCACGCTCGTCGTTTGGTATGGCTTCATTCAGCTCCGGTTCCCAACGATCAAGGCGAGTTACATGA
TCCCCCATGTTGTGCAAAAAAGCGGTTAGCTCCTTCGGTCCTCCGATCGTTGTCAGAAGTAAGTTGGCCG
CAGTGTTATCACTCATGGTTATGGCAGCACTGCATAATTCTCTTACTGTCATGCCATCCGTAAGATGCTT
TTCTGTGACTGGTGAGTACTCAACCAAGTCATTCTGAGAATAGTGTATGCGGCGACCGAGTTGCTCTTGC
CCGGCGTCAATACGGGATAATACCGCGCCACATAGCAGAACTTTAAAAGTGCTCATCATTGGAAAACGTT
CTTCGGGGCGAAAACTCTCAAGGATCTTACCGCTGTTGAGATCCAGTTCGATGTAACCCACTCGTGCACC
CAACTGATCTTCAGCATCTTTTACTTTCACCAGCGTTTCTGGGTGAGCAAAAACAGGAAGGCAAAATGCC
GCAAAAAAGGGAATAAGGGCGACACGGAAATGTTGAATACTCATACTCTTCCTTTTTCAATATTATTGAA
GCATTTATCAGGGTTATTGTCTCATGAGCGGATACATATTTGAATGTATTTAGAAAAATAAACAAATAGG
GGTTCCGCGCACATTTCCCCGAAAAGTGCCACCTGACGCATGCCCTACAACAACTAAGAAAATGGCTATC
ATGCGGAAGCTGGTGAGAAGAACAGCATCGGGACAAGGGAAGGAAGAACAAAGACAAAGAAAACAAAAGA
AAGCAATTGAAAACAAAACAAAACAATTTTCATTCCTTCTCTTATCATTCCTTTTCTTTTCTTTTCTCTC
ATTCAACGCACTCCATCGTATCCGTATTCCTCTTATTTTTTCTCTTTCTCTATATCCATTTCTTTCTCTC
TAGGTGTGTCCTCTCTCTCTCTTCAATTTCTCTACTCCGCATTCCAACGCATCCTTCCCCCAACCTCCCA
TTTCCTCCTTACGGCCCGATAGCGATCGTCTTTCCCTCGCTATCACTCGCTACCGGCCCCTCCTCTGCAC
CGTAACCTCCTACGTATTTACCATATCATAAAGTTTTTTCCGACGCTTATCGCTGACCCCCTGTCGCCCT
CCTATTGGCTTCCGGATTATCTTCTTGTCCATAAGGTGATCCATGCTTCCTGAAGATTCCCGAAATGTGT
CCACTTTGGCGGGGAATCATTCCATCCACTTCTTTCTCTCTCGCTTTCCTCATTCGGCGCTCCCCTTCCG
CGTCTCATTGGTCTTCCGCTCCGTTTTTGCTTTGCCGATGTTACTTGGGGAGAGGTGCGATAATCCTTTC
GCAAAAACTCGGTTTGACGCCTCCCATGGTAAATATAGTGGGTGGTGGACAGGTGCCTTCGCTTTTCTTT
AAGCAAGAGAATTGCTGCAGGTCGACTCTAGAGATGGATAAGAAATACTCTATTGGCCTTGATATCGGAA
CTAACAGTGTAGGTTGGGCAGTCATAACAGATGAATACAAAGTTCCATCTAAGAAATTTAAAGTCCTTGG
AAACACTGACCGACATAGTATAAAAAAGAATTTAATCGGCGCATTGCTTTTCGACTCTGGTGAAACGGCA
GAAGCCACCCGATTGAAACGAACAGCAAGACGTCGATATACGCGAAGAAAGAACCGTATTTGCTATCTTC
AGGAGATTTTTTCTAATGAAATGGCTAAGGTCGACGACTCCTTTTTCCACAGATTGGAGGAAAGTTTCCT
TGTCGAAGAGGACAAAAAACACGAGCGTCACCCTATCTTCGGAAACATTGTAGACGAAGTGGCATATCAT
GAAAAGTATCCTACGATATACCATTTGCGTAAAAAGTTGGTCGACTCAACGGACAAGGCAGATTTGCGTT
TGATATACTTGGCTCTTGCCCACATGATTAAATTTCGTGGCCATTTCTTAATTGAAGGTGACCTTAACCC
AGATAACAGTGATGTGGACAAGTTGTTCATTCAATTGGTTCAGACCTACAATCAATTATTTGAGGAAAAC
CCAATCAATGCATCTGGCGTAGATGCAAAGGCTATTCTTTCCGCACGCCTTTCAAAATCACGCCGATTAG
AGAATCTTATCGCTCAGTTACCTGGCGAGAAGAAAAATGGCTTGTTCGGTAATTTGATCGCTTTGAGTTT
GGGCCTTACACCAAATTTTAAGTCCAACTTCGATCTTGCAGAAGATGCCAAATTACAATTAAGTAAGGAT
ACGTACGACGATGATTTGGACAATTTACTTGCACAAATCGGTGACCAATATGCCGATCTTTTCTTGGCAG
CTAAAAATTTATCAGACGCAATTTTATTGTCCGATATCCTTCGTGTGAACACCGAAATTACCAAGGCCCC
ACTTAGTGCTTCCATGATAAAACGCTATGATGAGCATCATCAGGACTTAACATTACTTAAAGCCTTGGTG
CGCCAACAATTACCCGAAAAGTACAAAGAAATATTCTTCGACCAGTCCAAGAACGGTTATGCCGGCTACA
TCGATGGTGGTGCATCACAGGAGGAGTTCTACAAATTCATTAAACCAATCTTAGAAAAAATGGATGGTAC
CGAAGAGTTATTGGTAAAGTTAAATCGCGAAGACTTGCTTCGCAAACAACGAACATTCGACAACGGCTCC
ATCCCTCATCAAATTCACCTTGGCGAATTACATGCCATCTTACGCAGACAAGAAGACTTTTATCCATTCT
TGAAGGATAACCGCGAGAAAATTGAGAAGATCCTTACCTTTAGAATTCCATACTACGTAGGCCCTTTGGC
TAGAGGCAACTCCAGATTTGCATGGATGACCAGAAAATCTGAGGAAACCATCACGCCCTGGAACTTCGAA
GAAGTCGTAGATAAGGGCGCAAGTGCACAGTCCTTTATTGAAAGAATGACCAATTTTGATAAGAACTTAC
CTAACGAAAAGGTCTTACCAAAGCATAGTTTACTTTATGAATACTTCACGGTGTACAACGAATTAACAAA
AGTCAAATACGTTACTGAGGGAATGAGAAAGCCTGCATTCTTGTCCGGAGAACAAAAGAAGGCCATAGTT
GACCTTCTTTTCAAAACGAATCGAAAGGTCACGGTAAAACAACTTAAGGAGGATTACTTTAAGAAGATAG
AATGCTTTGATAGTGTTGAGATATCAGGTGTTGAAGACCGATTCAATGCATCATTGGGAACGTACCACGA
CCTTTTGAAGATCATAAAAGATAAAGATTTTTTAGACAATGAGGAGAACGAAGACATTTTAGAAGACATC
GTTTTGACACTTACGTTATTTGAGGACAGAGAGATGATCGAGGAGCGTCTTAAAACGTATGCACATTTAT
TCGACGACAAAGTGATGAAACAACTTAAGCGCAGAAGATATACCGGTTGGGGAAGACTTTCTCGAAAGTT
GATCAACGGCATCCGCGATAAGCAAAGTGGAAAAACCATTTTGGATTTCTTAAAGTCTGATGGCTTTGCT
AATCGCAACTTCATGCAATTGATTCATGACGATTCATTAACTTTCAAGGAAGACATACAGAAGGCCCAAG
TTTCAGGTCAGGGAGATAGTTTGCACGAGCACATCGCTAATTTAGCTGGTTCCCCTGCTATAAAAAAGGG
TATACTTCAAACCGTAAAAGTCGTAGATGAGTTGGTAAAAGTCATGGGCAGACATAAACCAGAAAATATA
GTAATTGAGATGGCCCGAGAAAATCAAACGACGCAAAAGGGCCAAAAAAACTCTAGAGAAAGAATGAAGC
GTATCGAGGAGGGCATAAAGGAGTTGGGTTCTCAGATATTGAAGGAGCACCCCGTTGAGAACACTCAGCT
TCAGAATGAGAAGCTTTATTTATATTATTTACAAAACGGTCGTGATATGTATGTGGATCAGGAGTTGGAC
ATAAACAGATTGTCAGATTACGATGTGGATCATATCGTCCCCCAATCATTCTTAAAGGACGATTCAATTG
ACAACAAAGTTCTTACGCGTAGTGACAAGAACAGAGGCAAATCAGACAATGTACCTAGTGAGGAAGTAGT
GAAAAAGATGAAGAACTATTGGAGACAACTTCTTAATGCTAAGTTAATAACGCAGCGAAAGTTTGATAAC
TTAACTAAAGCCGAACGTGGCGGACTTTCAGAGTTGGATAAAGCAGGCTTTATCAAACGTCAATTGGTAG
AGACTCGTCAGATCACTAAGCATGTGGCCCAAATACTTGATTCACGCATGAATACTAAGTACGATGAAAA
CGATAAATTGATTCGTGAGGTTAAGGTAATCACGTTGAAATCTAAGCTTGTTTCCGACTTTCGTAAGGAT
TTTCAATTCTACAAGGTTCGAGAGATTAATAATTACCACCATGCACATGACGCATACTTGAACGCAGTCG
TAGGTACAGCATTGATCAAGAAGTACCCAAAATTAGAGTCAGAATTTGTCTACGGTGACTACAAAGTATA
TGATGTCCGAAAGATGATAGCCAAGTCTGAGCAAGAGATAGGAAAGGCCACAGCTAAGTATTTTTTTTAC
TCCAACATTATGAATTTCTTTAAGACAGAGATTACTTTAGCTAACGGTGAAATACGAAAAAGACCCCTTA
TCGAAACGAATGGAGAGACAGGTGAGATTGTTTGGGACAAAGGTCGAGATTTCGCCACTGTGAGAAAAGT
CTTGAGTATGCCACAGGTCAATATTGTTAAGAAAACAGAAGTACAGACTGGTGGATTTTCTAAAGAATCC
ATTTTGCCCAAGAGAAATTCCGACAAACTTATTGCACGCAAGAAGGATTGGGATCCCAAGAAATACGGCG
GTTTCGACAGTCCCACTGTAGCATACTCAGTGTTGGTCGTGGCTAAGGTGGAAAAGGGTAAGTCTAAGAA
GCTTAAATCTGTGAAGGAATTGCTTGGTATCACGATCATGGAGCGCTCATCTTTTGAGAAAAATCCTATA
GACTTTCTTGAAGCTAAAGGCTATAAAGAGGTGAAAAAGGACCTTATAATTAAGTTACCAAAGTACTCTC
TTTTCGAACTTGAGAACGGACGCAAGAGAATGCTTGCCAGTGCTGGAGAATTACAGAAGGGTAATGAGTT
AGCATTGCCATCAAAGTACGTAAACTTCTTATATTTAGCCTCCCACTATGAGAAATTAAAGGGTTCACCC
GAGGACAATGAACAAAAGCAATTATTCGTAGAACAACATAAACACTATTTGGACGAAATTATAGAGCAAA
TCTCTGAATTTTCCAAAAGAGTGATTTTAGCTGACGCAAATCTTGATAAGGTTTTATCTGCCTATAACAA
GCATCGCGACAAACCCATCAGAGAACAAGCCGAAAATATCATTCACTTATTCACACTTACGAATCTTGGA
GCCCCTGCCGCTTTCAAGTATTTTGATACTACCATAGACCGTAAACGCTATACGTCTACTAAGGAAGTCT
TAGACGCCACTCTTATTCACCAAAGTATAACCGGCTTGTATGAGACAAGAATTGATTTGTCTCAATTGGG
CGGCGACAGCAGGGCTGACCCCAAGAAGAAGAGGAAGGTGTGATTTTGGACCTCGAGTCATGTAATTAGT
TATGTCACGCTTACATTCACGCCCTCCCCCCACATCCGCTCTAACCGAAAAGGAAGGAGTTAGACAACCT
GAAGTCTAGGTCCCTATTTATTTTTTTATAGTTATGTTAGTATTAAGAACGTTATTTATATTTCAAATTT
TTCTTTTTTTTCTGTACAGACGCGTGTACGCATGTAACATTATACTGAAAACCTTGCTTGAGAAGGTTTT
GGGACGCTCGAAGGCTTTAATTTGCGATCCCCGTCTAAGAAACCATTATTATCATGACATTAACCTATAA
AAATAGGCGTATCACGAGGCCCTTTCGTCTCGCGCGTTTCGGTGATGACGGTGAAAACCTCTGACACATG
CAGCTCCCGGAGACGGTCACAGCTTGTCTGTAAGCGGATGCCGGGAGCAGACAAGCCCGTCAGGGCGCGT
CAGCGGGTGTTGGCGGGTGTCGGGGCTGGCTTAACTATGCGGCATCAGAGCAGATTGTACTGAGAGTGCA
CCATACCATCGATGGCCAACCTTCCAATTCATTAAATCGAGTCCTCCATCAGATGATTTACAAGGTTTTG
CATAGAATCCCTAAGTAAGAGAAGTTGTTAGTGATTTCTTCAAGTTTACTAAAATTTACATACAAATGGA
TGATCTCTTCTCCATTGTTTCCTTTCTTCTTGCAAACGCGTTTTACAAAGAGATGACATGCTATTTTCTG
ATTATTTTTTTCTATAGTTTTCTATTTTGTACGTCCTTGGGAGTCCGAAATGTAAAATCGGGGTATGGTT
AGTAGCGGCAGCGTTCATTATGGTATATAAAAGATAAAAAGTAGGGGCAAGCGAGACAGAATGGGATACA
AGGGCATCGTCTATAATTATAGCTAAAAATTGTATTTTAATTTGTATTTTTTGTAATTTTATTTCTCATT
GTTTTACTTAAAATGAATGCGAATTAGAGAAAACTTCAACGAAATGTCAAAATAAGCTCAGCAAAATATA
CAATTTTAGGGAAAGCGATCAGCAACTTATTCTCCGTTGTAGATTCTTTTTCTTCATAAATTCCAACAAT
GTAACTGCCAATTGATTTTTCTCTAGATGCTAATAAATTGAAACTAATGAATATAATAACACAGGTTTTG
ATAAATTGTAAACTCTTACTCAAAAAAAGAATGTTAAAACTAATTTAACCTTTTTATAAAGGCTCATGGC
GTTAAAGAGGATAGTAAAAATTCTACAATTTTTTAATTTAATGTCACAATTGTCTTGCGAATATAATTCT
ATTAATTTTCGCTAACTGCTGTTTTAGTACTATTACTTTCAATATGCCTTATATGCAACTTTAATTCATG
AAGAATGCAATATTTTTGCAATCTTTCTTGTACTGAGCGCTTTTTATCATTTAGTACTCATTATTTAATT
TTTCAGTAAAGGGCAATAAATAAATTTGTAGAAGATGCAATGTAATCTCCTCTATCCTTTTGCTCATATG
TTTATGAGTATACCTAGTCTAGAAAGGCTTGTATTTAAAATATTATTCAATAAAAATTCACAATTTTTAC
GACATGTGCTACCATTCACTTAACTTCCTGATTATAAAATTGGTTCGTTTATACTAATTACTTAAGTACC
TTTAACTAAACAAAATGCCTATATATATATTAATTTACAATGAGTGTCAGATAAGTCACTATGTCCGAGT
GGTTAAGGAGTTAGACTCGCCATCGACATGGAGGCCCAGAATACCCTCCTTGACAGTCTTGACGTGCGCA
GCTCAGGGGCATGATGTGACTGTCGCCCGTACATTTAGCCCATACATCCCCATGTATAATCATTTGCATC
CATACATTTTGATGGCCGCACGGCGCGAAGCAAAAATTACGGCTCCTCGCTGCAGACCTGCGAGCAGGGA
AACGCTCCCCTCACAGACGCGTTGAATTGTCCCCACGCCGCGCCCCTGTAGAGAAATATAAAAGGTTAGG
ATTTGCCACTGAGGTTCTTCTTTCATATACTTCCTTTTAAAATCTTGCTAGGATACAGTTCTCACATCAC
ATCCGAACATAAACAACCATGGGTACCACTCTTGACGACACGGCTTACCGGTACCGCACCAGTGTCCCGG
GGGACGCCGAGGCCATCGAGGCACTGGATGGGTCCTTCACCACCGACACCGTCTTCCGCGTCACCGCCAC
CGGGGACGGCTTCACCCTGCGGGAGGTGCCGGTGGACCCGCCCCTGACCAAGGTGTTCCCCGACGACGAA
TCGGACGACGAATCGGACGACGGGGAGGACGGCGACCCGGACTCCCGGACGTTCGTCGCGTACGGGGACG
ACGGCGACCTGGCGGGCTTCGTGGTCGTCTCGTACTCCGGCTGGAACCGCCGGCTGACCGTCGAGGACAT
CGAGGTCGCCCCGGAGCACCGGGGGCACGGGGTCGGGCGCGCGTTGATGGGGCTCGCGACGGAGTTCGCC
CGCGAGCGGGGCGCCGGGCACCTCTGGCTGGAGGTCACCAACGTCAACGCACCGGCGATCCACGCGTACC
GGCGGATGGGGTTCACCCTCTGCGGCCTGGACACCGCCCTGTACGACGGCACCGCCTCGGACGGCGAGCA
GGCGCTCTACATGAGCATGCCCTGCCCCTAATCAGTACTGACAATAAAAAGATTCTTGTTTTCAAGAACT
TGTCATTTGTATAGTTTTTTTATATTGTAGTTGTTCTATTTTAATCAAATGTTAGCGTGATTTATATTTT
TTTTCGCCTCGACATCATCTGCCCAGATGCGAAGTTAAGTGCGCAGAAAGTAATATCATGCGTCAATCGT
ATGTGAATGCTGGTCGCTATACTGGGTGTGAAATACCGCACAGATGCGTAAGGAGAAAATACCGCATCAG
GCGCCATTCGCCATTCAGGCTGCGCAACTGTTGGGAAGGGCGATCGGTGCGGGCCTCTTCGCTATTACGC
CAGCTGGCGAAAGGGGGATGTGCTGCAAGGCGATTAAGTTGGGTAACGCCAGGGTTTTCCCAGTCACGAC
GTTGTAAAACGACGGCCAGTGTTGTAAAACGACGGCCAGTACCATTTGAGCATTGGAAACTTCCTATCAA
AAATTACATAGAAATTTTTGATTTTGGCTATATAAATTACATTTCATGATAAATGTACAGCTAAAGTCAC
TATGTCCGAGTGGTTAAGGAGTTAGACTTCAATCCTGTATTCTAGTCATCTAATGGGCTTTGCCCGCGCA
GGTTCAAATCCTGCTGGTGACGGATGGCCGGCATGGTCCCAGCCTCCTCGCTGGCGCCGGCTGGGCAACA
CCTTCGGGTGGCGAATGGGACTAGAGACCGAAAGTGAAACGTGATTTCATGCGTCATTTTGAACATTTTG
TAAATCTTATTTAATAATGTGTGCGGCAATTCACATTTAATTTATGAATGTTTTCTTAACATCGCGGCAA
CTCAAGAAACGGCAGGTTCGGATCTTAGCTACTAGAGAAAGAGGAGAAATACTAGATGCGTAAAGGCGAA
GAGCTGTTCACTGGTGTCGTCCCTATTCTGGTGGAACTGGATGGTGATGTCAACGGTCATAAGTTTTCCG
TGCGTGGCGAGGGTGAAGGTGACGCAACTAATGGTAAACTGACGCTGAAGTTCATCTGTACTACTGGTAA
ACTGCCGGTTCCTTGGCCGACTCTGGTAACGACGCTGACTTATGGTGTTCAGTGCTTTGCTCGTTATCCG
GACCATATGAAGCAGCATGACTTCTTCAAGTCCGCCATGCCGGAAGGCTATGTGCAGGAACGCACGATTT
CCTTTAAGGATGACGGCACGTACAAAACGCGTGCGGAAGTGAAATTTGAAGGCGATACCCTGGTAAACCG
CATTGAGCTGAAAGGCATTGACTTTAAAGAGGACGGCAATATCCTGGGCCATAAGCTGGAATACAATTTT
AACAGCCACAATGTTTACATCACCGCCGATAAACAAAAAAATGGCATTAAAGCGAATTTTAAAATTCGCC
ACAACGTGGAGGATGGCAGCGTGCAGCTGGCTGATCACTACCAGCAAAACACTCCAATCGGTGATGGTCC
TGTTCTGCTGCCAGACAATCACTATCTGAGCACGCAAAGCGTTCTGTCTAAAGATCCGAACGAGAAACGC
GATCATATGGTTCTGCTGGAGTTCGTAACCGCAGCGGGCATCACGCATGGTATGGATGAACTGTACAAAT
GACCAGGCATCAAATAAAACGAAAGGCTCAGTCGAAAGACTGGGCCTTTCGTTTTATCTGTTGTTTGTCG
GTGAACGCTCTCTACTAGAGTCACACTGGCTCACCTTCGGGTGGGCCTTTCTGCGTTTATAGGTCTCAGT
TTTAGAGCTAGAAATAGCAAGTTAAAATAAGGCTAGTCCGTTATCAACTTGAAAAAGTGGCACCGAGTCG
GTGCTTTTTCATTTTTTTTTGTTTTTTATGTCTGTCATAGCTGTTTCCTGTGTGTCATAGCTGTTTCCTG
TGTGAAATTGTTATCCGCTCACAATTCCACACAACATACGAGCCGGAAGCATAAAGTGTAAAGCCTGGGG
T
Features (pLannotate 1.2.2; 27 found; start..end, strand, type, name):
      6..27      -  protein_bind   CAP binding site: CAP binding activates transcription in the presence of cAMP. E. coli catabolite activator protein
     40..132     -  CDS            lacI (fragment): lac repressor; lacI; The lac repressor binds to the lac operator to inhibit transcription in E. coli. This inhibition can be relieved by adding lactose or isopropyl-β-D-thiogalactopyranoside (IPTG).
    315..903     -  rep_origin     ori: high-copy-number ColE1/pMB1/pBR322/pUC origin of replication
   1074..1934    -  CDS            AmpR: β-lactamase; bla; confers resistance to ampicillin, carbenicillin, and related antibiotics
   1935..2039    -  promoter       AmpR promoter: bla
   2072..2813    +  promoter       adh1 promoter: promoter for the Schizosaccharomyces pombe adh1 gene encoding alcohol dehydrogenase
   2815..2833    -  misc_feature   MCS (fragment): pUC18/19 multiple cloning site
   2834..6937    +  CDS            cas9: CAS9_STRP1 - Also known as csn1 From Streptococcus pyogenes serotype M1.
   6988..7235    +  terminator     CYC1 terminator: S. cerevisiae CYC1; transcription terminator for CYC1
   7309..7344    +  CDS            rop (fragment): Rop protein, which maintains plasmids at low copy number; rop
   7446..7495    +  misc_feature   bom (fragment): basis of mobility region from pBR322
   7505..7570    -  CDS            hus5 (fragment): UBC9_SCHPO - Also known as ubc9. Experimental evidence at protein level: Swiss-Prot protein existence level 1. Catalyzes the covalent attachment of ubiquitin-like protein SUMO/Smt3 to other proteins. Required for efficient recovery from DNA damage or S-phase arrest and normal mitosis. This may be as part of a checkpoint independent recovery process. From Schizosaccharomyces pombe (strain 972 / ATCC 24843) (Fission yeast).
   7624..7689    -  CDS            hus5 (fragment): UBC9_SCHPO - Also known as ubc9. Experimental evidence at protein level: Swiss-Prot protein existence level 1. Catalyzes the covalent attachment of ubiquitin-like protein SUMO/Smt3 to other proteins. Required for efficient recovery from DNA damage or S-phase arrest and normal mitosis. This may be as part of a checkpoint independent recovery process. From Schizosaccharomyces pombe (strain 972 / ATCC 24843) (Fission yeast).
   7850..8631    +  rep_origin     ars1: Schizosaccharomyces pombe autonomously replicating sequence ars1
   8705..9048    +  promoter       TEF promoter: Ashbya gossypii TEF promoter
   9055..9619    +  CDS            NrsR (fragment): nourseothricin acetyltransferase; Streptomyces noursei nat1; confers resistance to nourseothricin
   9627..9824    +  terminator     TEF terminator: Ashbya gossypii TEF terminator
   9825..9871    +  misc_feature   bom (fragment): basis of mobility region from pBR322
   9877..10031   -  CDS            lacZα (fragment): LacZα fragment of β-galactosidase; lacZ fragment
  10145..10241   +  ncRNA          tRNA: Accession: RF00005 - tRNA
  10486..11199   +  CDS            superfolder GFP: GFP variant that folds robustly even when fused to poorly folded proteins (Pédelacq et al., 2006)
  11211..11282   +  terminator     rrnB T1 terminator: transcription terminator T1 from the E. coli rrnB gene
  11298..11325   +  terminator     T7Te terminator: phage T7 early transcription terminator
  11339..11414   +  misc_RNA       gRNA scaffold: guide RNA scaffold for the Streptococcus pyogenes CRISPR/Cas9 system
  11424..11443   +  terminator     SUP4 terminator: transcription terminator for the S. cerevisiae SUP4 tRNA gene
  11486..11508   -  protein_bind   lac operator (fragment): The lac repressor binds to the lac operator to inhibit transcription in E. coli. This inhibition can be relieved by adding lactose or isopropyl-β-D-thiogalactopyranoside (IPTG). lac repressor encoded by lacI
  11512..11542   -  promoter       lac promoter: promoter for the E. coli lac operon
