[The description below was written by a language model from this plasmid's Addgene catalogue record, the feature table of its GenBank file and pLannotate feature annotations shown in this document.]
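Description:
pLSB-NAT is an all-in-one CRISPR/Cas9 shuttle plasmid for genome editing in the fission yeast Schizosaccharomyces pombe, carrying both the Cas9 nuclease and an sgRNA expression cassette on a single episome of about 11.5 kb. In E. coli it is propagated through a high-copy ColE1/pUC-type origin with ampicillin resistance. In S. pombe it replicates autonomously through ars1 and is selected with nourseothricin (cloNAT) through the natMX6 cassette, in which the Streptomyces noursei nat1 acetyltransferase gene sits between the Ashbya gossypii TEF promoter and terminator.

Cas9 from Streptococcus pyogenes, codon-optimised for S. pombe and bearing a C-terminal SV40 nuclear localisation signal, is driven by the adh15 promoter, annotated as an adh1 promoter with an altered TATA region, and terminated by the S. cerevisiae CYC1 terminator. The guide cassette uses a tRNA-Ser (sup3-e) promoter followed by an element labelled HDV (presumably the hepatitis delta virus ribozyme), an arrangement that lets the guide be transcribed with the tRNA and then processed away from it. Downstream lie the sgRNA scaffold and a short SUP-type tRNA terminator. Between the HDV element and the scaffold is a placeholder flanked by BsaI sites with defined overhangs. It contains a bacterial sfGFP unit (GlpT promoter, ribosome binding site, sfGFP, double terminator). Golden Gate cloning of a custom spacer replaces this unit, so correct clones should be recognisable as non-fluorescent E. coli colonies. Flanking M13 primer sites allow sequence verification of the inserted guide. The depositor map and the sequencing-derived annotation agree on these features, apart from a few bases' difference in total length and a different numbering origin.
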