Addgene plasmid #166698: pLSB-NAT
Purpose: Combined sgRNA/Cas9 pLSB vector with natMX6 (cloNAT) marker. Golden Gate-ready for cloning custom sgRNA sequences.
Depositing lab: Robin Allshire. Depositing organization: University of Edinburgh. Publication: SpEDIT: A fast and efficient CRISPR/Cas9 method for fission yeast. Torres-Garcia S, Di Pompeo L, Eivers L, Gaborieau B, White SA, Pidoux AL, Kanigowska P, Yaseen I, Cai Y, Allshire RC. Wellcome Open Res. 2020 Nov 24;5:274. doi: 10.12688/wellcomeopenres.16405.1. eCollection 2020. PubMed 33313420.
Backbone
  Vector backbone: pLSB
  Backbone size w/o insert (bp): 4988
  Total vector size (bp): 11545
  Vector type: Yeast Expression
  Selectable markers: Nourseothricin (natMX6 - cloNAT)
Growth in bacteria
  Bacterial resistance: Ampicillin, 100 μg/mL
  Growth temperature: 37°C
  Growth strain: DH5alpha
  Copy number: Unknown
Gene/Insert 1
  Gene/Insert name: tRNA promoter : sgRNA cassette
  Species: S. pombe (fission yeast)
  Insert size (bp): 1393
  Promoter: tRNA promoter
  Cloning method: Gibson Cloning
  Sequencing primers: 5′ gtaaaacgacggccagt
Gene/Insert 2
  Gene/Insert name: adh15 promoter : Cas9 codon-optimised for S. pombe
  Species: Streptococcus pyogenes
  Insert size (bp): 5164
  Promoter: adh15 promoter
  Cloning method: Gibson Cloning
  Sequencing primers: 5′ GTCGCCCTCCTATTGGCTTC
Terms and licenses: Academic/Nonprofit Terms; Industry Terms: Not Available to Industry
Depositor comments: The following acknowledgement must be included in all research publications and other outputs: “pLSB-NAT was created with the support of the Wellcome Trust [095021], [200885], [203149]”. The following statement must be included on all submissions of original research to peer-reviewed journals: “pLSB-NAT was created with the support of the Wellcome Trust [095021], [200885], [203149]”.
How to cite: pLSB-NAT was a gift from Robin Allshire (Addgene plasmid # 166698 ; http://n2t.net/addgene:166698 ; RRID:Addgene_166698)
